>Addgene plasmid #210580 | pcDNA3.1_SM-FLuc0-malat1 | addgene full sequence | sequence record 416816 | Addgene NGS Result
ATCTTTTACTTTCACCAGCGTTTCTGGGTGAGCAAAAACAGGAAGGCAAAATGCCGCAAAAAAGGGAATA
AGGGCGACACGGAAATGTTGAATACTCATACTCTTCCTTTTTCAATATTATTGAAGCATTTATCAGGGTT
ATTGTCTCATGAGCGGATACATATTTGAATGTATTTAGAAAAATAAACAAATAGGGGTTCCGCGCACATT
TCCCCGAAAAGTGCCACCTGACGTCGACGGATCGGGAGATCTCCCGATCCCCTATGGTGCACTCTCAGTA
CAATCTGCTCTGATGCCGCATAGTTAAGCCAGTATCTGCTCCCTGCTTGTGTGTTGGAGGTCGCTGAGTA
GTGCGCGAGCAAAATTTAAGCTACAACAAGGCAAGGCTTGACCGACAATTGCATGAAGAATCTGCTTAGG
GTTAGGCGTTTTGCGCTGCTTCGCGATGTACGGGCCAGATATACGCGTTGACATTGATTATTGACTAGTT
ATTAATAGTAATCAATTACGGGGTCATTAGTTCATAGCCCATATATGGAGTTCCGCGTTACATAACTTAC
GGTAAATGGCCCGCCTGGCTGACCGCCCAACGACCCCCGCCCATTGACGTCAATAATGACGTATGTTCCC
ATAGTAACGCCAATAGGGACTTTCCATTGACGTCAATGGGTGGAGTATTTACGGTAAACTGCCCACTTGG
CAGTACATCAAGTGTATCATATGCCAAGTACGCCCCCTATTGACGTCAATGACGGTAAATGGCCCGCCTG
GCATTATGCCCAGTACATGACCTTATGGGACTTTCCTACTTGGCAGTACATCTACGTATTAGTCATCGCT
ATTACCATGGTGATGCGGTTTTGGCAGTACATCAATGGGCGTGGATAGCGGTTTGACTCACGGGGATTTC
CAAGTCTCCACCCCATTGACGTCAATGGGAGTTTGTTTTGGCACCAAAATCAACGGGACTTTCCAAAATG
TCGTAACAACTCCGCCCCATTGACGCAAATGGGCGGTAGGCGTGTACGGTGGGAGGTCTATATAAGCAGA
GCTCTCTGGCTAACTAGAGAACCCACTGCTTACTGGCTTATCGAAATTAATACGACTCACTATAGGGAGA
CCCAAGCTGGCTAGCGCGGCCGCCACCATGGACTACAAGGACGACGACGACAAAGGTGACTACAAAGATG
ATGACGATAAAGGCGACTATAAGGACGATGACGACAAGGGCGGAAACTCACTGATCAAGGAAAACATGCG
GATGAAGGTGGTGATGGAGGGCTCCGTGAATGGTCACCAGTTCAAGTGCACCGGAGAGGGAGAGGGAAAC
CCGTACATGGGAACTCAGACCATGCGCATTAAGGTCATCGAAGGAGGTCCGCTGCCGTTCGCTTTCGATA
TCCTGGCCACTTCGTTCGGAGGAGGGTCGCGCACGTTCATCAAGTACCCGAAGGGAATCCCGGACTTCTT
TAAGCAGTCATTCCCGGAAGGATTCACTTGGGAACGGGTGACCCGGTATGAAGATGGAGGTGTGGTGACT
GTCATGCAAGATACTTCGCTGGAGGATGGGTGCCTCGTGTACCACGTCCAAGTCCGCGGAGTGAATTTCC
CGTCCAACGGACCAGTGATGCAGAAAAAGACGAAGGGTTGGGAACCTAATACTGAAATGATGTACCCCGC
AGACGGAGGGCTGAGGGGCTACACCCACATGGCGCTGAAGGTCGACGGAGGAGATTACAAGGATGACGAC
GATAAGCAACAAGATTACAAAGACGATGATGACAAGGGCCAGCAGGGCGACTACAAGGACGACGACGACA
AGCAGCAGGACTACAAAGATGACGATGATAAAGGAGGAGGACATCTGTCCTGTTCGTTCGTGACCACCTA
CAGATCAAAGAAAACCGTGGGAAACATCAAGATGCCGGGCATTCATGCCGTCGACCACCGCCTGGAGCGG
CTCGAAGAATCAGACAATGAGATGTTCGTCGTGCAAAGAGAACATGCCGTGGCCAAGTTCGCGGGACTGG
GAGGCGGTGGAGGCGATTACAAAGACGATGATGACAAGGGTGACTATAAAGACGACGATGACAAAGGGGA
TTACAAGGATGATGATGATAAGGGAGGCGGTGGATCAGGTGGAGGAGGTTCACTGCAGGAAGATGCGAAG
AATATAAAGAAGGGACCCGCGCCTTTTTATCCCCTAGAAGATGGAACCGCGGGAGAACAACTACATAAGG
CAATGAAGAGATATGCACTAGTACCTGGAACAATAGCATTTACAGATGCACATATAGAAGTCGATATAAC
GTATGCGGAATATTTTGAAATGTCCGTCCGTCTCGCAGAAGCGATGAAGAGATATGGGCTAAATACAAAT
CATAGAATAGTCGTATGTAGTGAAAATTCTCTTCAATTTTTTATGCCTGTCCTCGGGGCGCTATTTATAG
GAGTCGCAGTCGCGCCCGCGAATGATATATATAATGAACGTGAACTCCTCAATAGTATGGGAATATCGCA
ACCTACCGTAGTATTTGTATCCAAGAAGGGGCTCCAAAAGATACTCAATGTCCAAAAGAAGCTCCCCATA
ATCCAAAAGATCATAATAATGGATTCTAAGACGGATTATCAAGGATTTCAATCGATGTATACGTTTGTCA
CATCTCATCTACCTCCCGGATTTAATGAATATGATTTTGTCCCTGAATCCTTTGATAGGGATAAGACAAT
AGCACTAATAATGAATTCCTCTGGATCTACCGGACTTCCTAAGGGGGTCGCACTTCCTCATAGAACCGCA
TGTGTCAGATTTTCGCATGCGAGAGATCCTATATTTGGCAATCAAATAATACCTGATACAGCGATACTTA
GTGTCGTCCCTTTTCATCATGGGTTTGGAATGTTTACTACACTCGGATATTTCATATGTGGATTTCGCGT
CGTCCTCATGTATAGATTTGAAGAAGAACTCTTTCTAAGGTCCCTTCAAGATTATAAGATACAAAGTGCG
CTCCTCGTCCCTACCCTATTCTCCTTTTTTGCAAAGAGTACCCTTATAGATAAGTATGATCTTTCTAATC
TACATGAAATAGCATCTGGGGGAGCGCCCCTCTCTAAGGAAGTCGGGGAAGCGGTAGCAAAGAGGTTTCA
TCTACCTGGGATAAGGCAAGGATATGGGCTCACAGAAACCACAAGTGCGATACTAATAACACCCGAAGGG
GATGATAAGCCTGGAGCGGTCGGGAAGGTAGTACCCTTTTTTGAAGCGAAGGTCGTAGATCTTGATACCG
GGAAGACGCTTGGAGTCAATCAAAGAGGGGAACTCTGTGTCAGAGGACCTATGATAATGTCCGGATATGT
AAATAATCCCGAAGCGACCAATGCGCTAATAGATAAGGATGGATGGCTACATTCTGGAGATATAGCGTAT
TGGGATGAAGATGAACATTTTTTTATAGTTGACCGCCTAAAGTCTCTCATAAAGTATAAGGGGTATCAAG
TAGCACCCGCAGAACTTGAATCCATACTACTCCAACATCCCAATATATTTGATGCAGGGGTCGCAGGACT
TCCCGATGATGATGCGGGGGAACTTCCCGCAGCGGTCGTCGTCCTCGAACATGGAAAGACGATGACGGAA
AAGGAAATAGTAGATTATGTCGCAAGTCAAGTAACAACCGCGAAGAAGCTTCGCGGAGGAGTCGTATTTG
TCGACGAAGTACCCAAGGGGCTTACCGGAAAGCTCGATGCAAGAAAGATAAGAGAAATACTCATAAAGGC
AAAGAAGGGGGGAAAGATAGCAGTATAAGGTACCGAGCTCGGATCCACTAGTCCAGTGTGGTGGAATTCT
GCAGATATCCAGCACAGTGGCGGCCGCTCGAGTCTAGAGGGCCCGTTTAAACCCGCTGATCAGCCTCGAC
GATTCGTCAGTAGGGTTGTAAAGGTTTTTCTTTTCCTGAGAAAACAACCTTTTGTTTTCTCAGGTTTTGC
TTTTTGGCCTTTCCCTAGCTTTAAAAAAAAAAAGCAAAAGACGCTGGTGGCTGGCACTCCTGGTTTCCAG
GACGGGGTTCAAGTCCCTGCGGTGTCTTTGCTTCTTCTGAGGCGGAAAGAACCAGCTGGGGCTCTAGGGG
GTATCCCC
[124 nt withheld, positions 4139-4262]
C
[91 nt withheld, positions 4264-4354]
A
[49 nt withheld, positions 4356-4404]
CCTTTGACGTTGGAGTCCACGTTCTTT
[37 nt withheld, positions 4432-4468]
ACCCTATCTCGGTCTATTCTTTTGATTTATAAGGGATTTTGCCGATTTCGGCCTATTGGTTAAAAAATGA
GCTGATTTAACAAAAATTTAACGCGAATTAATTCTGTGGAATGTGTGTCAGTTAGGGTGTGGAAAGTCCC
CAGGCTCCCCAGCAGGCAGAAGTATGCAAAGCATGCATCTCAATTAGTCAGCAACCAGGTGTGGAAAGTC
CCCAGGCTCCCCAGCAGGCAGAAGTATGCAAAGCATGCATCTCAATTAGTCAGCAACCATAGTCCCGCCC
CTAACTCCGCCCATCCCGCCCCTAACTCCGCCCAGTTCCGCCCATTCTCCGCCCCATGGCTGACTAATTT
TTTTTATTTATGCAGAGGCCGAGGCCGCCTCTGCCTCTGAGCTATTCCAGAAGTAGTGAGGAGGCTTTTT
TGGAGGCCTAGGCTTTTGCAAAAAGCTCCCGGGAGCTTGTATATCCATTTTCGGATCTGATCAAGAGACA
GGATGAGGATCGTTTCGCATGATTGAACAAGATGGATTGCACGCAGGTTCTCCGGCCGCTTGGGTGGAGA
GGCTATTCGGCTATGACTGGGCACAACAGACAATCGGCTGCTCTGATGCCGCCGTGTTCCGGCTGTCAGC
GCAGGGGCGCCCGGTTCTTTTTGTCAAGACCGACCTGTCCGGTGCCCTGAATGAACTGCAGGACGAGGCA
GCGCGGCTATCGTGGCTGGCCACGACGGGCGTTCCTTGCGCAGCTGTGCTCGACGTTGTCACTGAAGCGG
GAAGGGACTGGCTGCTATTGGGCGAAGTGCCGGGGCAGGATCTCCTGTCATCTCACCTTGCTCCTGCCGA
GAAAGTATCCATCATGGCTGATGCAATGCGGCGGCTGCATACGCTTGATCCGGCTACCTGCCCATTCGAC
CACCAAGCGAAACATCGCATCGAGCGAGCACGTACTCGGATGGAAGCCGGTCTTGTCGATCAGGATGATC
TGGACGAAGAGCATCAGGGGCTCGCGCCAGCCGAACTGTTCGCCAGGCTCAAGGCGCGCATGCCCGACGG
CGAGGATCTCGTCGTGACCCATGGCGATGCCTGCTTGCCGAATATCATGGTGGAAAATGGCCGCTTTTCT
GGATTCATCGACTGTGGCCGGCTGGGTGTGGCGGACCGCTATCAGGACATAGCGTTGGCTACCCGTGATA
TTGCTGAAGAGCTTGGCGGCGAATGGGCTGACCGCTTCCTCGTGCTTTACGGTATCGCCGCTCCCGATTC
GCAGCGCATCGCCTTCTATCGCCTTCTTGACGAGTTCTTCTGAGCGGGACTCTGGGGTTCGAAATGACCG
ACCAAGCGACGCCCAACCTGCCATCACGAGATTTCGATTCCACCGCCGCCTTCTATGAAAGGTTGGGCTT
CGGAATCGTTTTCCGGGACGCCGGCTGGATGATCCTCCAGCGCGGGGATCTCATGCTGGAGTTCTTCGCC
CACCCCAACTTGTTTATTGCAGCTTATAATGGTTACAAATAAAGCAATAGCATCACAAATTTCACAAATA
AAGCATTTTTTTCACTGCATTCTAGTTGTGGTTTGTCCAAACTCATCAATGTATCTTATCATGTCTGTAT
ACCGTCGACCTCTAGCTAGAGCTTGGCGTAATCATGGTCATAGCTGTTTCCTGTGTGAAATTGTTATCCG
CTCACAATTCCACACAACATACGAGCCGGAAGCATAAAGTGTAAAGCCTGGGGTGCCTAATGAGTGAGCT
AACTCACATTAATTGCGTTGCGCTCACTGCCCGCTTTCCAGTCGGGAAACCTGTCGTGCCAGCTGCATTA
ATGAATCGGCCAACGCGCGGGGAGAGGCGGTTTGCGTATTGGGCGCTCTTCCGCTTCCTCGCTCACTGAC
TCGCTGCGCTCGGTCGTTCGGCTGCGGCGAGCGGTATCAGCTCACTCAAAGGCGGTAATACGGTTATCCA
CAGAATCAGGGGATAACGCAGGAAAGAACATGTGAGCAAAAGGCCAGCAAAAGGCCAGGAACCGTAAAAA
GGCCGCGTTGCTGGCGTTTTTCCATAGGCTCCGCCCCCCTGACGAGCATCACAAAAATCGACGCTCAAGT
CAGAGGTGGCGAAACCCGACAGGACTATAAAGATACCAGGCGTTTCCCCCTGGAAGCTCCCTCGTGCGCT
CTCCTGTTCCGACCCTGTCGCTTACCGGATACCTGTCCGCCTTTCTCCCTTCGGGAAGCGTGGCGCTTTC
TCATAGCTCACGCTGTAGGTATCTCAGTTCGGTGTAGGTCGTTCGCTCCAAGCTGGGCTGTGTGCACGAA
CCCCCCGTTCAGCCCGACCGCTGCGCCTTATCCGGTAACTATCGTCTTGAGTCCAACCCGGTAAGACACG
ACTTATCGCCACTGGCAGCAGCCACTGGTAACAGGATTAGCAGAGCGAGGTATGTAGGCGGTGCTACAGA
GTTCTTGAAGTGGTGGCCTAACTACGGCTACACTAGAAGAACAGTATTTGGTATCTGCGCTCTGCTGAAG
CCAGTTACCTTCGGAAAAAGAGTTGGTAGCTCTTGATCCGGCAAACAAACCACCGCTGGTAGCGGTGGTT
TTTTTGTTTGCAAGCAGCAGATTACGCGCAGAAAAAAAGGATCTCAAGAAGATCCTTTGATCTTTTCTAC
GGGGTCTGACGCTCAGTGGAACGAAAACTCACGTTAAGGGATTTTGGTCATGAGATTATCAAAAAGGATC
TTCACCTAGATCCTTTTAAATTAAAAATGAAGTTTTAAATCAATCTAAAGTATATATGAGTAAACTTGGT
CTGACAGTTACCAATGCTTAATCAGTGAGGCACCTATCTCAGCGATCTGTCTATTTCGTTCATCCATAGT
TGCCTGACTCCCCGTCGTGTAGATAACTACGATACGGGAGGGCTTACCATCTGGCCCCAGTGCTGCAATG
ATACCGCGAGACCCACGCTCACCGGCTCCAGATTTATCAGCAATAAACCAGCCAGCCGGAAGGGCCGAGC
GCAGAAGTGGTCCTGCAACTTTATCCGCCTCCATCCAGTCTATTAATTGTTGCCGGGAAGCTAGAGTAAG
TAGTTCGCCAGTTAATAGTTTGCGCAACGTTGTTGCCATTGCTACAGGCATCGTGGTGTCACGCTCGTCG
TTTGGTATGGCTTCATTCAGCTCCGGTTCCCAACGATCAAGGCGAGTTACATGATCCCCCATGTTGTGCA
AAAAAGCGGTTAGCTCCTTCGGTCCTCCGATCGTTGTCAGAAGTAAGTTGGCCGCAGTGTTATCACTCAT
GGTTATGGCAGCACTGCATAATTCTCTTACTGTCATGCCATCCGTAAGATGCTTTTCTGTGACTGGTGAG
TACTCAACCAAGTCATTCTGAGAATAGTGTATGCGGCGACCGAGTTGCTCTTGCCCGGCGTCAATACGGG
ATAATACCGCGCCACATAGCAGAACTTTAAAAGTGCTCATCATTGGAAAACGTTCTTCGGGGCGAAAACT
CTCAAGGATCTTACCGCTGTTGAGATCCAGTTCGATGTAACCCACTCGTGCACCCAACTGATCTTCAGC
Features (pLannotate 1.2.2; 25 found; start..end, strand, type, name):
    100..204     -  promoter       AmpR promoter: bla
    263..315     -  misc_feature   bom (fragment): basis of mobility region from pBR322
    470..849     +  enhancer       CMV enhancer: human cytomegalovirus immediate early enhancer
    850..1053    +  promoter       CMV promoter: human cytomegalovirus (CMV) immediate early promoter
   1049..1082    +  LTR            5' LTR (truncated) (fragment): truncated 5' long terminal repeat (LTR) from HIV-1
   1098..1116    +  promoter       T7 promoter: promoter for bacteriophage T7 RNA polymerase
   1148..1173    +  CDS            5xFLAG (fragment): five tandem FLAG® epitope tags
   1178..1201    +  CDS            3xFLAG (fragment): three tandem FLAG® epitope tags
   1205..1229    +  CDS            3xFLAG (fragment): three tandem FLAG® epitope tags
   1232..2038    +  CDS            mRuby2: mRuby2 is a basic (constitutively fluorescent) red fluorescent protein published in 2012, derived from Entacmaea quadricolor. It has moderate acid sensitivity.
   2099..2123    +  CDS            2xFLAG (fragment): two tandem FLAG® epitope tags
   2159..3796    +  CDS            LUCI_PHOPY: Experimental evidence at protein level: Swiss-Prot protein existence level 1. Produces green light with a wavelength of 562 nm. From Photinus pyralis (Common eastern firefly) (Lampyris pyralis).
   4029..4085    +  ncRNA          mascRNA-menRNA: Accession: RF01684 - MALAT1-associated small cytoplasmic RNA/MEN beta RNA
   4097..4118    +  promoter       SV40 promoter (fragment): SV40 enhancer and early promoter
   4139..4567    +  rep_origin     f1 ori (sequence partly withheld): f1 bacteriophage origin of replication; arrow indicates direction of (+) strand synthesis
   4581..4910    +  promoter       SV40 promoter: SV40 enhancer and early promoter
   4977..5768    +  CDS            neo: KKA2_KLEPN - Also known as kan, nptII. Experimental evidence at protein level: Swiss-Prot protein existence level 1. Resistance to kanamycin, neomycin, paromomycin, ribostamycin, butirosin and gentamicin B. From Klebsiella pneumoniae.
   5792..5950    +  CDS            ble (fragment): BLE_KLEPN - Experimental evidence at protein level: Swiss-Prot protein existence level 1. Binding protein with a strong affinity to the bleomycin family of antibiotics. Binds to CL990; an antimitotic-antibiotic compound. From Klebsiella pneumoniae.
   5945..6066    +  polyA_signal   SV40 poly(A) signal: SV40 polyadenylation signal
   6139..6155    -  protein_bind   lac operator: The lac repressor binds to the lac operator to inhibit transcription in E. coli. This inhibition can be relieved by adding lactose or isopropyl-β-D-thiogalactopyranoside (IPTG). lac repressor encoded by lacI
   6163..6193    -  promoter       lac promoter: promoter for the E. coli lac operon
   6208..6229    -  protein_bind   CAP binding site: CAP binding activates transcription in the presence of cAMP. E. coli catabolite activator protein
   6242..6334    -  CDS            lacI (fragment): lac repressor; lacI; The lac repressor binds to the lac operator to inhibit transcription in E. coli. This inhibition can be relieved by adding lactose or isopropyl-β-D-thiogalactopyranoside (IPTG).
   6517..7105    -  rep_origin     ori: high-copy-number ColE1/pMB1/pBR322/pUC origin of replication
   7276..99      -  CDS            AmpR (across the origin): β-lactamase; bla; confers resistance to ampicillin, carbenicillin, and related antibiotics
