[The description below was written by a language model from this plasmid's Addgene catalogue record and pLannotate feature annotations shown in this document.]
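Description:
pcDNA3.1_SM-FLuc0-malat1 is an 8,037 bp mammalian expression and luciferase reporter plasmid built on the pcDNA3.1 backbone. It is propagated in E. coli as a high-copy plasmid through a ColE1/pUC-type origin and selected with ampicillin via the β-lactamase gene. The backbone also carries an f1 phage origin and an SV40 early promoter driving the neomycin phosphotransferase gene followed by an SV40 polyadenylation signal, a cassette that normally allows G418 selection of transfected mammalian cells. Small annotated fragments (a truncated HIV-1 LTR piece, ble, lacI, bom) appear to be short sequence matches or backbone remnants rather than functional parts.

The 2,661 bp insert, assembled by Gibson cloning, sits downstream of the CMV enhancer/promoter and a T7 promoter. It encodes firefly (Photinus pyralis) luciferase recoded with nonoptimal synonymous codons, fused at its N terminus to a FLAG "spaghetti monster" tag. This tag is a fluorescent-protein-like scaffold studded with multiple FLAG epitopes, which explains the automated annotation of several FLAG repeat fragments flanking and interrupting a region matched to mRuby2. Such dense epitope arrays let anti-FLAG probes bind nascent chains as they emerge from ribosomes.

The 3′ UTR carries the MALAT1 triple helix, and the feature table detects the adjacent mascRNA element. In MALAT1 this tRNA-like element is cleaved to generate a 3′ end that the triple helix stabilises without a poly(A) tail. No polyadenylation signal is annotated after the insert. Consistent with the associated study on synonymous codon usage and translation initiation, the construct serves as a nonoptimal-codon reporter for measuring translation by luciferase output or nascent-chain detection, presumably separating codon effects from poly(A)-tail-dependent regulation.
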