Addgene plasmid #210580: pcDNA3.1_SM-FLuc0-malat1
Depositing lab: Olivia Rissland. Publication: Synonymous codon usage regulates translation initiation. Barrington CL, Galindo G, Koch AL, Horton ER, Morrison EJ, Tisa S, Stasevich TJ, Rissland OS. Cell Rep. 2023 Dec 26;42(12):113413. doi: 10.1016/j.celrep.2023.113413. Epub 2023 Dec 12. PubMed 38096059.
Backbone
  Vector backbone: pcDNA3.1
  Total vector size (bp): 8037
  Vector type: Mammalian Expression, Luciferase
Growth in bacteria
  Bacterial resistance: Ampicillin, 100 μg/mL
  Growth temperature: 37°C
  Growth strain: DH5alpha
  Copy number: High Copy
Gene/Insert
  Gene/Insert name: Spaghetti monster (FLAG)-nonoptimal FLuc - 3'UTR malat1 triple helix (alt names: Firefly; FLuc)
  Insert size (bp): 2661
  Promoter: CMV
  Tag / fusion protein: Spaghetti monster (FLAG) (N terminal on insert)
  Cloning method: Gibson Cloning
  Sequencing primers: 5′ CMV_F; 3′ cctaaagggagcccccgatttag
How to cite: pcDNA3.1_SM-FLuc0-malat1 was a gift from Olivia Rissland (Addgene plasmid # 210580 ; http://n2t.net/addgene:210580 ; RRID:Addgene_210580)
